>Addgene plasmid #105183 | pLN426 (FuGW-G5p-mKate2) | addgene full sequence | sequence record 201241 | Addgene NGS Result
GTCGACGGATCGGGAGATCTCCCGATCCCCTATGGTGCACTCTCAGTACAATCTGCTCTGATGCCGCATA
GTTAAGCCAGTATCTGCTCCCTGCTTGTGTGTTGGAGGTCGCTGAGTAGTGCGCGAGCAAAATTTAAGCT
ACAACAAGGCAAGGCTTGACCGACAATTGCATGAAGAATCTGCTTAGGGTTAGGCGTTTTGCGCTGCTTC
GCGATGTACGGGCCAGATATACGCGTTGACATTGATTATTGACTAGTTATTAATAGTAATCAATTACGGG
GTCATTAGTTCATAGCCCATATATGGAGTTCCGCGTTACATAACTTACGGTAAATGGCCCGCCTGGCTGA
CCGCCCAACGACCCCCGCCCATTGACGTCAATAATGACGTATGTTCCCATAGTAACGCCAATAGGGACTT
TCCATTGACGTCAATGGGTGGAGTATTTACGGTAAACTGCCCACTTGGCAGTACATCAAGTGTATCATAT
GCCAAGTACGCCCCCTATTGACGTCAATGACGGTAAATGGCCCGCCTGGCATTATGCCCAGTACATGACC
TTATGGGACTTTCCTACTTGGCAGTACATCTACGTATTAGTCATCGCTATTACCATGGTGATGCGGTTTT
GGCAGTACATCAATGGGCGTGGATAGCGGTTTGACTCACGGGGATTTCCAAGTCTCCACCCCATTGACGT
CAATGGGAGTTTGTTTTGGCACCAAAATCAACGGGACTTTCCAAAATGTCGTAACAACTCCGCCCCATTG
ACGCAAATGGGCGGTAGGCGTGTACGGTGGGAGGTCTATATAAGCAGCGCGTTTTGCCTGTACTGGGTCT
CTCTGGTTAGACCAGATCTGAGCCTGGGAGCTCTCTGGCTAACTAGGGAACCCACTGCTTAAGCCTCAAT
AAAGCTTGCCTTGAGTGCTTCAAGTAGTGTGTGCCCGTCTGTTGTGTGACTCTGGTAACTAGAGATCCCT
CAGACCCTTTTAGTCAGTGTGGAAAATCTCTAGCAGTGGCGCCCGAACAGGGACTTGAAAGCGAAAGGGA
AACCAGAGGAGCTCTCTCGACGCAGGACTCGGCTTGCTGAAGCGCGCACGGCAAGAGGCGAGGGGCGGCG
ACTGGTGAGTACGCCAAAAATTTTGACTAGCGGAGGCTAGAAGGAGAGAGATGGGTGCGAGAGCGTCAGT
ATTAAGCGGGGGAGAATTAGATCGCGATGGGAAAAAATTCGGTTAAGGCCAGGGGGAAAGAAAAAATATA
AATTAAAACATATAGTATGGGCAAGCAGGGAGCTAGAACGATTCGCAGTTAATCCTGGCCTGTTAGAAAC
ATCAGAAGGCTGTAGACAAATACTGGGACAGCTACAACCATCCCTTCAGACAGGATCAGAAGAACTTAGA
TCATTATATAATACAGTAGCAACCCTCTATTGTGTGCATCAAAGGATAGAGATAAAAGACACCAAGGAAG
CTTTAGACAAGATAGAGGAAGAGCAAAACAAAAGTAAGACCACCGCACAGCAAGCGGCCGCTGATCTTCA
GACCTGGAGGAGGAGATATGAGGGACAATTGGAGAAGTGAATTATATAAATATAAAGTAGTAAAAATTGA
ACCATTAGGAGTAGCACCCACCAAGGCAAAGAGAAGAGTGGTGCAGAGAGAAAAAAGAGCAGTGGGAATA
GGAGCTTTGTTCCTTGGGTTCTTGGGAGCAGCAGGAAGCACTATGGGCGCAGCGTCAATGACGCTGACGG
TACAGGCCAGACAATTATTGTCTGGTATAGTGCAGCAGCAGAACAATTTGCTGAGGGCTATTGAGGCGCA
ACAGCATCTGTTGCAACTCACAGTCTGGGGCATCAAGCAGCTCCAGGCAAGAATCCTGGCTGTGGAAAGA
TACCTAAAGGATCAACAGCTCCTGGGGATTTGGGGTTGCTCTGGAAAACTCATTTGCACCACTGCTGTGC
CTTGGAATGCTAGTTGGAGTAATAAATCTCTGGAACAGATTTGGAATCACACGACCTGGATGGAGTGGGA
CAGAGAAATTAACAATTACACAAGCTTAATACACTCCTTAATTGAAGAATCGCAAAACCAGCAAGAAAAG
AATGAACAAGAATTATTGGAATTAGATAAATGGGCAAGTTTGTGGAATTGGTTTAACATAACAAATTGGC
TGTGGTATATAAAATTATTCATAATGATAGTAGGAGGCTTGGTAGGTTTAAGAATAGTTTTTGCTGTACT
TTCTATAGTGAATAGAGTTAGGCAGGGATATTCACCATTATCGTTTCAGACCCACCTCCCAACCCCGAGG
GGACCCGACAGGCCCGAAGGAATAGAAGAAGAAGGTGGAGAGAGAGACAGAGACAGATCCATTCGATTAG
TGAACGGATCGGCACTGCGTGCGCCAATTCTGCAGACAAATGGCAGTATTCATCCACAATTTTAAAAGAA
AAGGGGGGATTGGGGGGTACAGTGCAGGGGAAAGAATAGTAGACATAATAGCAACAGACATACAAACTAA
AGAATTACAAAAACAAATTACAAAAATTCAAAATTTTCGGGTTTATTACAGGGACAGCAGAGATCCAGTT
TGGTTAATGGATCCTCGATAGGTACCGAGTTTCTAGACGGAGTACTGTCCTCCGAGCGGAGTACTGTCCT
CCGACTCGAGCGGAGTACTGTCCTCCGATCGGAGTACTGTCCTCCGCGAATTCCGGAGTACTGTCCTCCG
AAGACGCTAGCGGGGGGCTATAAAAGGGGGTGGGGGCGTTCGTCCTCACTCTAGATCTGCGATCTAAGTA
AGCTTGGCATTCCGGTACTGTTGGTAAAGCCACCATGGTGTCTAAGGGCGAAGAGCTGATTAAGGAGAAC
ATGCACATGAAGCTGTACATGGAGGGCACCGTGAACAACCACCACTTCAAGTGCACATCCGAGGGCGAAG
GCAAGCCCTACGAGGGCACCCAGACCATGAGAATCAAGGTGGTCGAGGGCGGCCCTCTCCCCTTCGCCTT
CGACATCCTGGCTACCAGCTTCATGTACGGCAGCAAAACCTTCATCAACCACACCCAGGGCATCCCCGAC
TTCTTTAAGCAGTCCTTCCCTGAGGGCTTCACATGGGAGAGAGTCACCACATACGAAGACGGGGGCGTGC
TGACCGCTACCCAGGACACCAGCCTCCAGGACGGCTGCCTCATCTACAACGTCAAGATCAGAGGGGTGAA
CTTCCCATCCAACGGCCCTGTGATGCAGAAGAAAACACTCGGCTGGGAGGCCTCCACCGAGATGCTGTAC
CCCGCTGACGGCGGCCTGGAAGGCAGAAGCGACATGGCCCTGAAGCTCGTGGGCGGGGGCCACCTGATCT
GCAACTTGAAGACCACATACAGATCCAAGAAACCCGCTAAGAACCTCAAGATGCCCGGCGTCTACTATGT
GGACAGAAGACTGGAAAGAATCAAGGAGGCCGACAAAGAGACCTACGTCGAGCAGCACGAGGTGGCTGTG
GCCAGATACTGCGACCTCCCTAGCAAACTGGGGCACAAACTTAATTGATAAACCGGTCGATATCAAGCTT
ATCGATAATCAACCTCTGGATTACAAAATTTGTGAAAGATTGACTGGTATTCTTAACTATGTTGCTCCTT
TTACGCTATGTGGATACGCTGCTTTAATGCCTTTGTATCATGCTATTGCTTCCCGTATGGCTTTCATTTT
CTCCTCCTTGTATAAATCCTGGTTGCTGTCTCTTTATGAGGAGTTGTGGCCCGTTGTCAGGCAACGTGGC
GTGGTGTGCACTGTGTTTGCTGACGCAACCCCCACTGGTTGGGGCATTGCCACCACCTGTCAGCTCCTTT
CCGGGACTTTCGCTTTCCCCCTCCCTATTGCCACGGCGGAACTCATCGCCGCCTGCCTTGCCCGCTGCTG
GACAGGGGCTCGGCTGTTGGGCACTGACAATTCCGTGGTGTTGTCGGGGAAATCATCGTCCTTTCCTTGG
CTGCTCGCCTGTGTTGCCACCTGGATTCTGCGCGGGACGTCCTTCTGCTACGTCCCTTCGGCCCTCAATC
CAGCGGACCTTCCTTCCCGCGGCCTGCTGCCGGCTCTGCGGCCTCTTCCGCGTCTTCGCCTTCGCCCTCA
GACGAGTCGGATCTCCCTTTGGGCCGCCTCCCCGCATCGATACCGTCGACCTCGAGACCTAGAAAAACAT
GGAGCAATCACAAGTAGCAATACAGCAGCTACCAATGCTGATTGTGCCTGGCTAGAAGCACAAGAGGAGG
AGGAGGTGGGTTTTCCAGTCACACCTCAGGTACCTTTAAGACCAATGACTTACAAGGCAGCTGTAGATCT
TAGCCACTTTTTAAAAGAAAAGGGGGGACTGGAAGGGCTAATTCACTCCCAACGAAGACAAGATATCCTT
GATCTGTGGATCTACCACACACAAGGCTACTTCCCTGATTGGCAGAACTACACACCAGGGCCAGGGATCA
GATATCCACTGACCTTTGGATGGTGCTACAAGCTAGTACCAGTTGAGCAAGAGAAGGTAGAAGAAGCCAA
TGAAGGAGAGAACACCCGCTTGTTACACCCTGTGAGCCTGCATGGGATGGATGACCCGGAGAGAGAAGTA
TTAGAGTGGAGGTTTGACAGCCGCCTAGCATTTCATCACATGGCCCGAGAGCTGCATCCGGACTGTACTG
GGTCTCTCTGGTTAGACCAGATCTGAGCCTGGGAGCTCTCTGGCTAACTAGGGAACCCACTGCTTAAGCC
TCAATAAAGCTTGCCTTGAGTGCTTCAAGTAGTGTGTGCCCGTCTGTTGTGTGACTCTGGTAACTAGAGA
TCCCTCAGACCCTTTTAGTCAGTGTGGAAAATCTCTAGCAGGGCCCGTTTAAACCCGCTGATCAGCCTCG
ACTGTGCCTTCTAGTTGCCAGCCATCTGTTGTTTGCCCCTCCCCCGTGCCTTCCTTGACCCTGGAAGGTG
CCACTCCCACTGTCCTTTCCTAATAAAATGAGGAAATTGCATCGCATTGTCTGAGTAGGTGTCATTCTAT
TCTGGGGGGTGGGGTGGGGCAGGACAGCAAGGGGGAGGATTGGGAAGACAATAGCAGGCATGCTGGGGAT
GCGGTGGGCTCTATGGCTTCTGAGGCGGAAAGAACCAGCTGGGGCTCTAGGGGGTATCCCC
[124 nt withheld, positions 5172-5295]
C
[91 nt withheld, positions 5297-5387]
A
[49 nt withheld, positions 5389-5437]
CCTTTGACGTTGGAGTCCACGTTCTTT
[37 nt withheld, positions 5465-5501]
ACCCTATCTCGGTCTATTCTTTTGATTTATAAGGGATTTTGCCGATTTCGGCCTATTGGTTAAAAAATGA
GCTGATTTAACAAAAATTTAACGCGAATTAATTCTGTGGAATGTGTGTCAGTTAGGGTGTGGAAAGTCCC
CAGGCTCCCCAGCAGGCAGAAGTATGCAAAGCATGCATCTCAATTAGTCAGCAACCAGGTGTGGAAAGTC
CCCAGGCTCCCCAGCAGGCAGAAGTATGCAAAGCATGCATCTCAATTAGTCAGCAACCATAGTCCCGCCC
CTAACTCCGCCCATCCCGCCCCTAACTCCGCCCAGTTCCGCCCATTCTCCGCCCCATGGCTGACTAATTT
TTTTTATTTATGCAGAGGCCGAGGCCGCCTCTGCCTCTGAGCTATTCCAGAAGTAGTGAGGAGGCTTTTT
TGGAGGCCTAGGCTTTTGCAAAAAGCTCCCGGGAGCTTGTATATCCATTTTCGGATCTGATCAGCACGTG
TTGACAATTAATCATCGGCATAGTATATCGGCATAGTATAATACGACAAGGTGAGGAACTAAACCATGGC
CAAGTTGACCAGTGCCGTTCCGGTGCTCACCGCGCGCGACGTCGCCGGAGCGGTCGAGTTCTGGACCGAC
CGGCTCGGGTTCTCCCGGGACTTCGTGGAGGACGACTTCGCCGGTGTGGTCCGGGACGACGTGACCCTGT
TCATCAGCGCGGTCCAGGACCAGGTGGTGCCGGACAACACCCTGGCCTGGGTGTGGGTGCGCGGCCTGGA
CGAGCTGTACGCCGAGTGGTCGGAGGTCGTGTCCACGAACTTCCGGGACGCCTCCGGGCCGGCCATGACC
GAGATCGGCGAGCAGCCGTGGGGGCGGGAGTTCGCCCTGCGCGACCCGGCCGGCAACTGCGTGCACTTCG
TGGCCGAGGAGCAGGACTGACACGTGCTACGAGATTTCGATTCCACCGCCGCCTTCTATGAAAGGTTGGG
CTTCGGAATCGTTTTCCGGGACGCCGGCTGGATGATCCTCCAGCGCGGGGATCTCATGCTGGAGTTCTTC
GCCCACCCCAACTTGTTTATTGCAGCTTATAATGGTTACAAATAAAGCAATAGCATCACAAATTTCACAA
ATAAAGCATTTTTTTCACTGCATTCTAGTTGTGGTTTGTCCAAACTCATCAATGTATCTTATCATGTCTG
TATACCGTCGACCTCTAGCTAGAGCTTGGCGTAATCATGGTCATAGCTGTTTCCTGTGTGAAATTGTTAT
CCGCTCACAATTCCACACAACATACGAGCCGGAAGCATAAAGTGTAAAGCCTGGGGTGCCTAATGAGTGA
GCTAACTCACATTAATTGCGTTGCGCTCACTGCCCGCTTTCCAGTCGGGAAACCTGTCGTGCCAGCTGCA
TTAATGAATCGGCCAACGCGCGGGGAGAGGCGGTTTGCGTATTGGGCGCTCTTCCGCTTCCTCGCTCACT
GACTCGCTGCGCTCGGTCGTTCGGCTGCGGCGAGCGGTATCAGCTCACTCAAAGGCGGTAATACGGTTAT
CCACAGAATCAGGGGATAACGCAGGAAAGAACATGTGAGCAAAAGGCCAGCAAAAGGCCAGGAACCGTAA
AAAGGCCGCGTTGCTGGCGTTTTTCCATAGGCTCCGCCCCCCTGACGAGCATCACAAAAATCGACGCTCA
AGTCAGAGGTGGCGAAACCCGACAGGACTATAAAGATACCAGGCGTTTCCCCCTGGAAGCTCCCTCGTGC
GCTCTCCTGTTCCGACCCTGCCGCTTACCGGATACCTGTCCGCCTTTCTCCCTTCGGGAAGCGTGGCGCT
TTCTCATAGCTCACGCTGTAGGTATCTCAGTTCGGTGTAGGTCGTTCGCTCCAAGCTGGGCTGTGTGCAC
GAACCCCCCGTTCAGCCCGACCGCTGCGCCTTATCCGGTAACTATCGTCTTGAGTCCAACCCGGTAAGAC
ACGACTTATCGCCACTGGCAGCAGCCACTGGTAACAGGATTAGCAGAGCGAGGTATGTAGGCGGTGCTAC
AGAGTTCTTGAAGTGGTGGCCTAACTACGGCTACACTAGAAGAACAGTATTTGGTATCTGCGCTCTGCTG
AAGCCAGTTACCTTCGGAAAAAGAGTTGGTAGCTCTTGATCCGGCAAACAAACCACCGCTGGTAGCGGTG
GTTTTTTTGTTTGCAAGCAGCAGATTACGCGCAGAAAAAAAGGATCTCAAGAAGATCCTTTGATCTTTTC
TACGGGGTCTGACGCTCAGTGGAACGAAAACTCACGTTAAGGGATTTTGGTCATGAGATTATCAAAAAGG
ATCTTCACCTAGATCCTTTTAAATTAAAAATGAAGTTTTAAATCAATCTAAAGTATATATGAGTAAACTT
GGTCTGACAGTTACCAATGCTTAATCAGTGAGGCACCTATCTCAGCGATCTGTCTATTTCGTTCATCCAT
AGTTGCCTGACTCCCCGTCGTGTAGATAACTACGATACGGGAGGGCTTACCATCTGGCCCCAGTGCTGCA
ATGATACCGCGAGACCCACGCTCACCGGCTCCAGATTTATCAGCAATAAACCAGCCAGCCGGAAGGGCCG
AGCGCAGAAGTGGTCCTGCAACTTTATCCGCCTCCATCCAGTCTATTAATTGTTGCCGGGAAGCTAGAGT
AAGTAGTTCGCCAGTTAATAGTTTGCGCAACGTTGTTGCCATTGCTACAGGCATCGTGGTGTCACGCTCG
TCGTTTGGTATGGCTTCATTCAGCTCCGGTTCCCAACGATCAAGGCGAGTTACATGATCCCCCATGTTGT
GCAAAAAAGCGGTTAGCTCCTTCGGTCCTCCGATCGTTGTCAGAAGTAAGTTGGCCGCAGTGTTATCACT
CATGGTTATGGCAGCACTGCATAATTCTCTTACTGTCATGCCATCCGTAAGATGCTTTTCTGTGACTGGT
GAGTACTCAACCAAGTCATTCTGAGAATAGTGTATGCGGCGACCGAGTTGCTCTTGCCCGGCGTCAATAC
GGGATAATACCGCGCCACATAGCAGAACTTTAAAAGTGCTCATCATTGGAAAACGTTCTTCGGGGCGAAA
ACTCTCAAGGATCTTACCGCTGTTGAGATCCAGTTCGATGTAACCCACTCGTGCACCCAACTGATCTTCA
GCATCTTTTACTTTCACCAGCGTTTCTGGGTGAGCAAAAACAGGAAGGCAAAATGCCGCAAAAAAGGGAA
TAAGGGCGACACGGAAATGTTGAATACTCATACTCTTCCTTTTTCAATATTATTGAAGCATTTATCAGGG
TTATTGTCTCATGAGCGGATACATATTTGAATGTATTTAGAAAAATAAACAAATAGGGGTTCCGCGCACA
TTTCCCCGAAAAGTGCCACCTGAC
Features (pLannotate 1.2.2; 31 found; start..end, strand, type, name):
     31..83      -  misc_feature   bom (fragment): basis of mobility region from pBR322
    238..617     +  enhancer       CMV enhancer: human cytomegalovirus immediate early enhancer
    618..817     +  promoter       CMV promoter: human cytomegalovirus (CMV) immediate early promoter
    835..1015    +  LTR            5' LTR (truncated): truncated 5' long terminal repeat (LTR) from HIV-1
   1062..1187    +  misc_feature   HIV-1 Ψ: packaging signal of human immunodeficiency virus type 1
   1171..1534    +  CDS            HIV-1 gag (fragment): gag protein from human immunodeficiency virus 1; gag
   1680..1913    +  misc_feature   RRE: The Rev response element (RRE) of HIV-1 allows for Rev-dependent mRNA export from the nucleus to the cytoplasm.
   2290..2390    +  CDS            Rev (fragment): human immunodeficiency virus 1 (HIV-1) Rev protein; rev; enhances nuclear export of unspliced and incompletely spliced viral mRNAs
   2440..2557    +  misc_feature   cPPT/CTS: central polypurine tract and central termination sequence of HIV-1
   2628..2646    +  protein_bind   5X UAS (fragment): five tandem copies of the "ScaI site" 17-mer CGGAGTACTGTCCTCCG, an upstream activating sequence (UAS) that efficiently binds yeast Gal4 (Webster et al., 1988; Pfeiffer et al., 2010) GAL4
   2714..2731    +  protein_bind   5X UAS (fragment): five tandem copies of the "ScaI site" 17-mer CGGAGTACTGTCCTCCG, an upstream activating sequence (UAS) that efficiently binds yeast Gal4 (Webster et al., 1988; Pfeiffer et al., 2010) GAL4
   2835..3548    +  CDS            TagRFP: monomeric derivative of red fluorescent protein from Entacmaea quadricolor (Merzlyak et al., 2007) mammalian codon-optimized
   3557..3577    +  misc_feature   MCS (fragment): pBluescript multiple cloning site
   3577..4165    +  misc_feature   WPRE: woodchuck hepatitis virus posttranscriptional regulatory element
   4102..4683    +  CDS            nef (fragment): NEF_HV1H2 - Experimental evidence at protein level: Swiss-Prot protein existence level 1. Extracellular Nef protein targets CD4(+) T-lymphocytes for apoptosis by interacting with CXCR4 surface receptors. From Human immunodeficiency virus type 1 group M subtype B (isolate HXB2) (HIV-1).
   4690..4870    +  LTR            5' LTR (truncated): truncated 5' long terminal repeat (LTR) from HIV-1
   4902..5126    +  polyA_signal   bGH poly(A) signal: bovine growth hormone polyadenylation signal
   5130..5151    +  promoter       SV40 promoter (fragment): SV40 enhancer and early promoter
   5172..5600    +  rep_origin     f1 ori (sequence partly withheld): f1 bacteriophage origin of replication; arrow indicates direction of (+) strand synthesis
   5614..5943    +  promoter       SV40 promoter: SV40 enhancer and early promoter
   5991..6038    +  promoter       EM7 promoter: synthetic bacterial promoter&nbsp
   6057..6431    +  CDS            BleoR: antibiotic-binding protein; Sh ble from Streptoalloteichus hindustanus; confers resistance to bleomycin, phleomycin, and Zeocin™
   6441..6566    +  CDS            ble (fragment): BLE_KLEPN - Experimental evidence at protein level: Swiss-Prot protein existence level 1. Binding protein with a strong affinity to the bleomycin family of antibiotics. Binds to CL990; an antimitotic-antibiotic compound. From Klebsiella pneumoniae.
   6561..6682    +  polyA_signal   SV40 poly(A) signal: SV40 polyadenylation signal
   6755..6771    -  protein_bind   lac operator: The lac repressor binds to the lac operator to inhibit transcription in E. coli. This inhibition can be relieved by adding lactose or isopropyl-β-D-thiogalactopyranoside (IPTG). lac repressor encoded by lacI
   6779..6809    -  promoter       lac promoter: promoter for the E. coli lac operon
   6824..6845    -  protein_bind   CAP binding site: CAP binding activates transcription in the presence of cAMP. E. coli catabolite activator protein
   6858..6950    -  CDS            lacI (fragment): lac repressor; lacI; The lac repressor binds to the lac operator to inhibit transcription in E. coli. This inhibition can be relieved by adding lactose or isopropyl-β-D-thiogalactopyranoside (IPTG).
   7133..7721    -  rep_origin     ori: high-copy-number ColE1/pMB1/pBR322/pUC origin of replication
   7892..8752    -  CDS            AmpR: β-lactamase; bla; confers resistance to ampicillin, carbenicillin, and related antibiotics
   8753..8857    -  promoter       AmpR promoter: bla
