[The description below was written by a language model from this plasmid's Addgene catalogue record and pLannotate feature annotations shown in this document.]
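Description:
pLN426 (FuGW-G5p-mKate2) is a third-generation-style HIV-1 lentiviral transfer plasmid built on the FUGW backbone and intended for expression in mammalian cells. It is propagated in E. coli through a high-copy ColE1/pUC origin with ampicillin resistance (AmpR under its own bla promoter), and it also carries an f1 phage origin. The annotated backbone additionally contains an SV40 promoter/EM7 promoter–BleoR–SV40 poly(A) cassette, which lies outside the LTR-flanked region and so would not be packaged into virus. Viral genomic RNA is transcribed from a CMV enhancer/promoter fused to a truncated 5' LTR. It includes the Ψ packaging signal with adjoining gag fragment, the Rev response element for Rev-dependent nuclear export, and the cPPT/CTS element. A WPRE for enhanced transcript expression, a truncated 3' LTR and a downstream bGH polyadenylation signal complete the vector.

The payload is a synthetic reporter module. According to the record, a GAL4-responsive synthetic promoter with five binding sites (G5p) drives the far-red fluorescent protein mKate2. The automated annotation detects only fragments of a 5X UAS element upstream of the reporter. It labels the coding sequence as TagRFP, which reflects mKate2 being closely related to that Entacmaea quadricolor-derived protein rather than a different insert. Because the promoter depends on a GAL4 DNA-binding-domain transactivator supplied from elsewhere, mKate2 fluorescence reports the activity of that upstream factor. The depositor designates the plasmid "Module 3" of a multi-part synthetic gene circuit developed for cancer immunotherapy, where it serves as the fluorescent output of the circuit.
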