Addgene plasmid #105183: pLN426 (FuGW-G5p-mKate2)
Purpose: Module 3 - GAL4 synthetic promoter (with five binding sites) drives mKate2 expression
Depositing lab: Timothy Lu. Depositing organization: Massachusetts Institute of Technology. Publication: Synthetic RNA-Based Immunomodulatory Gene Circuits for Cancer Immunotherapy. Nissim L, Wu MR, Pery E, Binder-Nissim A, Suzuki HI, Stupp D, Wehrspaun C, Tabach Y, Sharp PA, Lu TK. Cell. 2017 Nov 16;171(5):1138-1150.e15. doi: 10.1016/j.cell.2017.09.049. Epub 2017 Oct 19. PubMed 29056342.
Backbone
  Vector backbone: FUGW
  Vector type: Mammalian Expression, Lentiviral, Synthetic Biology
Growth in bacteria
  Bacterial resistance: Ampicillin, 100 μg/mL
  Growth temperature: 37°C
  Growth strain: NEB Stable
  Copy number: Unknown
Gene/Insert
  Gene/Insert name: G5p-mKate2
  Species: Synthetic
Terms and licenses: Academic/Nonprofit Terms; Industry Terms: Not Available to Industry
How to cite: pLN426 (FuGW-G5p-mKate2) was a gift from Timothy Lu (Addgene plasmid # 105183 ; http://n2t.net/addgene:105183 ; RRID:Addgene_105183)
